Addgene plasmid #195024: pLenti-Creb5(HA)
Purpose: HA-tagged Creb5 in pLenti CMV Puro DEST (w118-1) vector
Depositing lab: Andrew Lassar & Cheng-Hai Zhang. Depositing organization: Harvard Medical School. Publication: Creb5 establishes the competence for Prg4 expression in articular cartilage. Zhang CH, Gao Y, Jadhav U, Hung HH, Holton KM, Grodzinsky AJ, Shivdasani RA, Lassar AB. Commun Biol. 2021 Mar 12;4(1):332. doi: 10.1038/s42003-021-01857-0. PubMed 33712729.
Backbone
  Vector backbone: pLenti CMV Puro DEST (w118-1)
  Backbone manufacturer: Eric Campeau & Paul Kaufman (Addgene plasmid # 17452
  Vector type: Mammalian Expression, Lentiviral
Growth in bacteria
  Bacterial resistance: Ampicillin, 100 μg/mL
  Growth temperature: 37°C
  Growth strain: NEB Stable
  Copy number: High Copy
Gene/Insert
  Gene/Insert name: HA-tagged Creb5 (full length, 508aa)
  Species: B. taurus (bovine)
  Entrez Gene: CREB5
  Tag / fusion protein: 3xHA (C terminal on insert)
  Cloning method: Gateway Cloning
  Sequencing primers: 5′ n/a
Terms and licenses: Academic/Nonprofit Terms; Industry Terms: Not Available to Industry
How to cite: pLenti-Creb5(HA) was a gift from Andrew Lassar & Cheng-Hai Zhang (Addgene plasmid # 195024 ; http://n2t.net/addgene:195024 ; RRID:Addgene_195024)
