[The description below was written by a language model from this plasmid's Addgene catalogue record and pLannotate feature annotations shown in this document.]
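Description:
pLenti-Creb5(HA) is a lentiviral mammalian expression plasmid built by Gateway recombination into the pLenti CMV Puro DEST (w118-1) destination vector. It is maintained in E. coli through a high-copy ColE1/pUC-type origin and an ampicillin resistance gene (β-lactamase), and also carries an f1 origin and leftover cloning-vector elements such as lac promoter/operator, lacZα fragment, and T3 and T7 promoters. The viral portion has an RSV promoter driving a truncated HIV-1 5' LTR, so genomic RNA production in packaging cells does not depend on Tat. This is followed by the Ψ packaging signal with a gag fragment, the Rev response element for nuclear export of the unspliced genome, and the cPPT/CTS. A second truncated LTR with an SV40 polyadenylation signal and SV40 origin closes the transfer cassette. Packaging functions must be supplied in trans.

The payload is full-length bovine Creb5 (508 amino acids) with a C-terminal 3xHA epitope tag, flanked by attB1 and attB2 sites left by the Gateway reaction and expressed from the CMV immediate-early enhancer/promoter. The automated annotation labels the coding region by homology to human CREB5 and does not call the HA tag separately, although there is unannotated space between the annotated CDS and attB2. A WPRE downstream of the insert enhances transcript stability and expression, and a separate mouse PGK promoter drives puromycin N-acetyltransferase for selection of transduced cells. CREB5 is a cAMP response element-binding transcription factor. The construct allows stable, detectable Creb5 expression in mammalian cells, and the associated work concerns its role in establishing competence for Prg4 expression in articular cartilage.
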