Features (pLannotate 1.2.2; 31 found; start..end, strand, type, name):
      1..589     +  rep_origin     ori: high-copy-number ColE1/pMB1/pBR322/pUC origin of replication
    772..864     +  CDS            lacI (fragment): lac repressor; lacI; The lac repressor binds to the lac operator to inhibit transcription in E. coli. This inhibition can be relieved by adding lactose or isopropyl-β-D-thiogalactopyranoside (IPTG).
    877..898     +  protein_bind   CAP binding site: CAP binding activates transcription in the presence of cAMP. E. coli catabolite activator protein
    913..943     +  promoter       lac promoter: promoter for the E. coli lac operon
    951..967     +  protein_bind   lac operator: The lac repressor binds to the lac operator to inhibit transcription in E. coli. This inhibition can be relieved by adding lactose or isopropyl-β-D-thiogalactopyranoside (IPTG). lac repressor encoded by lacI
   1012..1030    +  promoter       T3 promoter: promoter for bacteriophage T3 RNA polymerase
   1058..1284    +  promoter       RSV promoter: Rous sarcoma virus enhancer/promoter
   1285..1465    +  LTR            5' LTR (truncated): truncated 5' long terminal repeat (LTR) from HIV-1
   1512..1637    +  misc_feature   HIV-1 Ψ: packaging signal of human immunodeficiency virus type 1
   1621..1984    +  CDS            HIV-1 gag (fragment): gag protein from human immunodeficiency virus 1; gag
   2130..2363    +  misc_feature   RRE: The Rev response element (RRE) of HIV-1 allows for Rev-dependent mRNA export from the nucleus to the cytoplasm.
   2740..2840    +  CDS            Rev (fragment): human immunodeficiency virus 1 (HIV-1) Rev protein; rev; enhances nuclear export of unspliced and incompletely spliced viral mRNAs
   2859..2975    +  misc_feature   cPPT/CTS: central polypurine tract and central termination sequence of HIV-1
   2998..3301    +  enhancer       CMV enhancer: human cytomegalovirus immediate early enhancer
   3302..3505    +  promoter       CMV promoter: human cytomegalovirus (CMV) immediate early promoter
   3610..3634    +  protein_bind   attB1: mutant version of attB; recombination site for the Gateway® BP reaction BP Clonase™
   3646..3666    +  RBS            RBS: efficient ribosome binding site from bacteriophage T7 gene 10 (Olins and Rangwala, 1989)
   3676..5199    +  CDS            CREB5: CREB5_HUMAN - Also known as CREBPA. Experimental evidence at protein level: Swiss-Prot protein existence level 1. Binds to the cAMP response element and activates transcription. From Homo sapiens (Human).
   5312..5336    -  protein_bind   attB2: mutant version of attB; recombination site for the Gateway® BP reaction BP Clonase™
   5367..5955    +  misc_feature   WPRE: woodchuck hepatitis virus posttranscriptional regulatory element
   5969..6469    +  promoter       PGK promoter: mouse phosphoglycerate kinase 1 promoter
   6490..7089    +  CDS            PuroR: puromycin N-acetyltransferase; pac from Streptomyces alboniger; confers resistance to puromycin
   7157..7294    +  CDS            nef (fragment): NEF_HV1LA - Experimental evidence at protein level: Swiss-Prot protein existence level 1. Extracellular Nef protein targets CD4(+) T-lymphocytes for apoptosis by interacting with CXCR4 surface receptors. From Human immunodeficiency virus type 1 group M subtype B (isolate Lai) (HIV-1).
   7280..7460    +  LTR            5' LTR (truncated): truncated 5' long terminal repeat (LTR) from HIV-1
   7532..7653    +  polyA_signal   SV40 poly(A) signal: SV40 polyadenylation signal
   7693..7828    +  rep_origin     SV40 ori: SV40 origin of replication
   7849..7867    -  promoter       T7 promoter: promoter for bacteriophage T7 RNA polymerase
   7875..8030    +  CDS            lacZα (fragment): LacZα fragment of β-galactosidase; lacZ fragment
   8035..8463    +  rep_origin     f1 ori (sequence partly withheld): f1 bacteriophage origin of replication; arrow indicates direction of (+) strand synthesis
   8516..8620    +  promoter       AmpR promoter: bla
   8621..9481    +  CDS            AmpR: β-lactamase; bla; confers resistance to ampicillin, carbenicillin, and related antibiotics
>Addgene plasmid #195024 | pLenti-Creb5(HA) | addgene full sequence | sequence record 387973 | Addgene Partial NGS Result
TTGAGATCCTTTTTTTCTGCGCGTAATCTGCTGCTTGCAAACAAAAAAACCACCGCTACCAGCGGTGGTT
TGTTTGCCGGATCAAGAGCTACCAACTCTTTTTCCGAAGGTAACTGGCTTCAGCAGAGCGCAGATACCAA
ATACTGTTCTTCTAGTGTAGCCGTAGTTAGGCCACCACTTCAAGAACTCTGTAGCACCGCCTACATACCT
CGCTCTGCTAATCCTGTTACCAGTGGCTGCTGCCAGTGGCGATAAGTCGTGTCTTACCGGGTTGGACTCA
AGACGATAGTTACCGGATAAGGCGCAGCGGTCGGGCTGAACGGGGGGTTCGTGCACACAGCCCAGCTTGG
AGCGAACGACCTACACCGAACTGAGATACCTACAGCGTGAGCTATGAGAAAGCGCCACGCTTCCCGAAGG
GAGAAAGGCGGACAGGTATCCGGTAAGCGGCAGGGTCGGAACAGGAGAGCGCACGAGGGAGCTTCCAGGG
GGAAACGCCTGGTATCTTTATAGTCCTGTCGGGTTTCGCCACCTCTGACTTGAGCGTCGATTTTTGTGAT
GCTCGTCAGGGGGGCGGAGCCTATGGAAAAACGCCAGCAACGCGGCCTTTTTACGGTTCCTGGCCTTTTG
CTGGCCTTTTGCTCACATGTTCTTTCCTGCGTTATCCCCTGATTCTGTGGATAACCGTATTACCGCCTTT
GAGTGAGCTGATACCGCTCGCCGCAGCCGAACGACCGAGCGCAGCGAGTCAGTGAGCGAGGAAGCGGAAG
AGCGCCCAATACGCAAACCGCCTCTCCCCGCGCGTTGGCCGATTCATTAATGCAGCTGGCACGACAGGTT
TCCCGACTGGAAAGCGGGCAGTGAGCGCAACGCAATTAATGTGAGTTAGCTCACTCATTAGGCACCCCAG
GCTTTACACTTTATGCTTCCGGCTCGTATGTTGTGTGGAATTGTGAGCGGATAACAATTTCACACAGGAA
ACAGCTATGACCATGATTACGCCAAGCGCGCAATTAACCCTCACTAAAGGGAACAAAAGCTGGAGCTGCA
AGCTTAATGTAGTCTTATGCAATACTCTTGTAGTCTTGCAACATGGTAACGATGAGTTAGCAACATGCCT
TACAAGGAGAGAAAAAGCACCGTGCATGCCGATTGGTGGAAGTAAGGTGGTACGATCGTGCCTTATTAGG
AAGGCAACAGACGGGTCTGACATGGATTGGACGAACCACTGAATTGCCGCATTGCAGAGATATTGTATTT
AAGTGCCTAGCTCGATACATAAACGGGTCTCTCTGGTTAGACCAGATCTGAGCCTGGGAGCTCTCTGGCT
AACTAGGGAACCCACTGCTTAAGCCTCAATAAAGCTTGCCTTGAGTGCTTCAAGTAGTGTGTGCCCGTCT
GTTGTGTGACTCTGGTAACTAGAGATCCCTCAGACCCTTTTAGTCAGTGTGGAAAATCTCTAGCAGTGGC
GCCCGAACAGGGACTTGAAAGCGAAAGGGAAACCAGAGGAGCTCTCTCGACGCAGGACTCGGCTTGCTGA
AGCGCGCACGGCAAGAGGCGAGGGGCGGCGACTGGTGAGTACGCCAAAAATTTTGACTAGCGGAGGCTAG
AAGGAGAGAGATGGGTGCGAGAGCGTCAGTATTAAGCGGGGGAGAATTAGATCGCGATGGGAAAAAATTC
GGTTAAGGCCAGGGGGAAAGAAAAAATATAAATTAAAACATATAGTATGGGCAAGCAGGGAGCTAGAACG
ATTCGCAGTTAATCCTGGCCTGTTAGAAACATCAGAAGGCTGTAGACAAATACTGGGACAGCTACAACCA
TCCCTTCAGACAGGATCAGAAGAACTTAGATCATTATATAATACAGTAGCAACCCTCTATTGTGTGCATC
AAAGGATAGAGATAAAAGACACCAAGGAAGCTTTAGACAAGATAGAGGAAGAGCAAAACAAAAGTAAGAC
CACCGCACAGCAAGCGGCCGCTGATCTTCAGACCTGGAGGAGGAGATATGAGGGACAATTGGAGAAGTGA
ATTATATAAATATAAAGTAGTAAAAATTGAACCATTAGGAGTAGCACCCACCAAGGCAAAGAGAAGAGTG
GTGCAGAGAGAAAAAAGAGCAGTGGGAATAGGAGCTTTGTTCCTTGGGTTCTTGGGAGCAGCAGGAAGCA
CTATGGGCGCAGCGTCAATGACGCTGACGGTACAGGCCAGACAATTATTGTCTGGTATAGTGCAGCAGCA
GAACAATTTGCTGAGGGCTATTGAGGCGCAACAGCATCTGTTGCAACTCACAGTCTGGGGCATCAAGCAG
CTCCAGGCAAGAATCCTGGCTGTGGAAAGATACCTAAAGGATCAACAGCTCCTGGGGATTTGGGGTTGCT
CTGGAAAACTCATTTGCACCACTGCTGTGCCTTGGAATGCTAGTTGGAGTAATAAATCTCTGGAACAGAT
TTGGAATCACACGACCTGGATGGAGTGGGACAGAGAAATTAACAATTACACAAGCTTAATACACTCCTTA
ATTGAAGAATCGCAAAACCAGCAAGAAAAGAATGAACAAGAATTATTGGAATTAGATAAATGGGCAAGTT
TGTGGAATTGGTTTAACATAACAAATTGGCTGTGGTATATAAAATTATTCATAATGATAGTAGGAGGCTT
GGTAGGTTTAAGAATAGTTTTTGCTGTACTTTCTATAGTGAATAGAGTTAGGCAGGGATATTCACCATTA
TCGTTTCAGACCCACCTCCCAACCCCGAGGGGACCCGACAGGCCCGAAGGAATAGAAGAAGAAGGTGGAG
AGAGAGACAGAGACAGATCCATTCGATTAGTGAACGGATCTCGACGGTATCGGTTAACTTTTAAAAGAAA
AGGGGGGATTGGGGGGTACAGTGCAGGGGAAAGAATAGTAGACATAATAGCAACAGACATACAAACTAAA
GAATTACAAAAACAAATTACAAAATTCAAAATTTTATCGATAAGCTTGGGAGTTCCGCGTTACATAACTT
ACGGTAAATGGCCCGCCTGGCTGACCGCCCAACGACCCCCGCCCATTGACGTCAATAATGACGTATGTTC
CCATAGTAACGCCAATAGGGACTTTCCATTGACGTCAATGGGTGGAGTATTTACGGTAAACTGCCCACTT
GGCAGTACATCAAGTGTATCATATGCCAAGTACGCCCCCTATTGACGTCAATGACGGTAAATGGCCCGCC
TGGCATTATGCCCAGTACATGACCTTATGGGACTTTCCTACTTGGCAGTACATCTACGTATTAGTCATCG
CTATTACCATGGTGATGCGGTTTTGGCAGTACATCAATGGGCGTGGATAGCGGTTTGACTCACGGGGATT
TCCAAGTCTCCACCCCATTGACGTCAATGGGAGTTTGTTTTGGCACCAAAATCAACGGGACTTTCCAAAA
TGTCGTAACAACTCCGCCCCATTGACGCAAATGGGCGGTAGGCGTGTACGGTGGGAGGTCTATATAAGCA
GAGCTCGTTTAGTGAACCGTCAGATCGCCTGGAGACGCCATCCACGCTGTTTTGACCTCCATAGAAGACA
CCGACTCTAGTCCAGTGTGGTGGAATTCTGCAGATATCAACAAGTTTGTACAAAAAAGCAGGCTCCGCGG
CCGCCTTGTTTAACTTTAAGAAGGAGCCCTTCACCATGATTTATGAGGAATCCAAGATGAATTTGGAGCA
GGAGAGGCCGTTTGTCTGCAGTGCCCCAGGCTGCTCCCAGCGCTTCCCAACAGAGGATCATCTGATGATT
CATAGGCACAAGCATGAAATGACTTTGAAGTTTCCCTCAATAAAAACAGACAATATGTTATCAGATCAAA
CTCCAACCCCAACGAGATTCCTGAAGAACTGCGAGGAGGTGGGGCTCTTCAGTGAGTTGGACTGCTCCCT
AGAGCATGAGTTCAGGAAGGCTCAGGAGGAAGAGAGCAGCAAGCGGAATATCTCGATGCATAACCCCGTT
GGTGGGGCCATGGCGGGGCCTGGAGCTCACCAGCTCGGCAGCGCCCGGATGCCCAACCATGACACCAGCG
TTGTGATTCAGCAAGCCATGCCGTCACCCCAGTCCAGCTCTGTCATCACGCAGGCCCCTTCCACCAACCG
CCAGATCGGGCCTGTCCCAGGCTCTCTATCTTCTCTGCTCCATCTTCACAACAGACAGAGACAGCCCATG
CCAGCCTCCATGCCTGGGACCCTGCCCAACCCTACAATGCCGGGCTCTTCTGCCGTCTTGATGCCAATGG
AGAGACAAATGTCAGTGAACTCCAACCTCCTGGGAATGCAAGGTCCAAATCTCAGCAACCCCTGTGCTTC
TCCCCAAGTCCAGCCAATGCATTCAGAAGCTAAGATGAGGCTGAAGGCTGCATTGACTCACCACCCTGCT
GCCATGTCGAATGGGAATATGAACACCATGGGCCACATGATGGAAATGATGGGCTCCCGGCAGGACCAGA
CGCCACACCATCACATGCACTCACACCCGCATCAGCACCAGACACTGCCGGCCCACCACCCCTACCCGCA
CCAGCACCAGCACCCAGCACACCACCCTCATCCTCAACCCCATCACCAGCAGAACCACCCACATCATCAC
TCCCACTCCCACCTTCATGCACACCCAGCACATCACCAGACCTCGCCACACCCACCCCTGCACTCCGGCA
CCCAAGCACAGGTTTCACCAGCAACACAACAGATGCAGCCCACCCAGACAATACAGCCGCCCCAGCCCAC
AGGGGGGCGCCGGCGAAGGGTGGTGGATGAGGATCCTGACGAGAGGCGGCGGAAATTTCTGGAACGGAAC
CGGGCGGCCGCCACCCGCTGCAGGCAGAAGAGGAAGGTCTGGGTGATGTCACTGGAAAAGAAAGCAGAAG
AGCTCACCCAGACAAACATGCAGCTTCAGAACGAAGTGTCCATGTTGAAGAACGAGGTGGCACAGCTGAA
GCAGCTGTTGTTAACACATAAAGACTGCCCCATAACAGCCATGCAGAAAGAATCACAAGGATATCTCAGT
CCAGAGAGTAGCCCTCCTGCAAGTCCCACCCCCGCATGCTCACAGCAGCAGGTCATCCAGCATAACACCA
TCACCACTTCCTCGGCAGTCAGCGAGGTGGTAGGAAGCTCTACCCTCAGCCAGCTCACCACTCACAGAAC
AGACCTGAACCCCATCCTCGGAGGTTACCCTTACGACGTCCCAGACTACGCTGGCTCCTACCCTTACGAC
GTCCCAGACTACGCTTACCCTTACGACGTCCCAGACTACGCTTAAAAGGGTGGGCGCGCCGACCCAGCTT
TCTTGTACAAAGTGGTTGATATCCAGCACAGTGGCGGCCGCTCGACAATCAACCTCTGGATTACAAAATT
TGTGAAAGATTGACTGGTATTCTTAACTATGTTGCTCCTTTTACGCTATGTGGATACGCTGCTTTAATGC
CTTTGTATCATGCTATTGCTTCCCGTATGGCTTTCATTTTCTCCTCCTTGTATAAATCCTGGTTGCTGTC
TCTTTATGAGGAGTTGTGGCCCGTTGTCAGGCAACGTGGCGTGGTGTGCACTGTGTTTGCTGACGCAACC
CCCACTGGTTGGGGCATTGCCACCACCTGTCAGCTCCTTTCCGGGACTTTCGCTTTCCCCCTCCCTATTG
CCACGGCGGAACTCATCGCCGCCTGCCTTGCCCGCTGCTGGACAGGGGCTCGGCTGTTGGGCACTGACAA
TTCCGTGGTGTTGTCGGGGAAGCTGACGTCCTTTCCATGGCTGCTCGCCTGTGTTGCCACCTGGATTCTG
CGCGGGACGTCCTTCTGCTACGTCCCTTCGGCCCTCAATCCAGCGGACCTTCCTTCCCGCGGCCTGCTGC
CGGCTCTGCGGCCTCTTCCGCGTCTTCGCCTTCGCCCTCAGACGAGTCGGATCTCCCTTTGGGCCGCCTC
CCCGCCTGGAATTCTACCGGGTAGGGGAGGCGCTTTTCCCAAGGCAGTCTGGAGCATGCGCTTTAGCAGC
CCCGCTGGGCACTTGGCGCTACACAAGTGGCCTCTGGCCTCGCACACATTCCACATCCACCGGTAGGCGC
CAACCGGCTCCGTTCTTTGGTGGCCCCTTCGCGCCACCTTCTACTCCTCCCCTAGTCAGGAAGTTCCCCC
CCGCCCCGCAGCTCGCGTCGTGCAGGACGTGACAAATGGAAGTAGCACGTCTCACTAGTCTCGTGCAGAT
GGACAGCACCGCTGAGCAATGGAAGCGGGTAGGCCTTTGGGGCAGCGGCCAATAGCAGCTTTGCTCCTTC
GCTTTCTGGGCTCAGAGGCTGGGAAGGGGKGGGKCCNGGGGGCGGGCTCAGGGGCGGGCTCAGGGGCGGG
GCGGGCGCCCGAAGGTCCTCCGGAGGCCCGGCATTCTGCACGCTTCAAAAGCGCACGTCTGCCGCGCTGT
TCTCCTCTTCCTCATCTCCGGGCCTTTCGACCTGCAGCCCAAGCTTACCATGACCGAGTACAAGCCCACG
GTGCGCCTCGCCACCCGCGACGACGTCCCCAGGGCCGTACGCACCCTCGCCGCCGCGTTCGCCGACTACC
CCGCCACGCGCCACACCGTCGATCCGGACCGCCACATCGAGCGGGTCACCGAGCTGCAAGAACTCTTCCT
CACGCGCGTCGGGCTCGACATCGGCAAGGTGTGGGTCGCGGACGACGGCGCCGCGGTGGCGGTCTGGACC
ACGCCGGAGAGCGTCGAAGCGGGGGCGGTGTTCGCCGAGATCGGCCCGCGCATGGCCGAGTTGAGCGGTT
CCCGGCTGGCCGCGCAGCAACAGATGGAAGGCCTCCTGGCGCCGCACCGGCCCAAGGAGCCCGCGTGGTT
CCTGGCCACCGTCGGCGTCTCGCCCGACCACCAGGGCAAGGGTCTGGGCAGCGCCGTCGTGCTCCCCGGA
GTGGAGGCGGCCGAGCGCGCCGGGGTGCCCGCCTTCCTGGAGACCTCCGCGCCCCGCAACCTCCCCTTCT
ACGAGCGGCTCGGCTTCACCGTCACCGCCGACGTCGAGGTGCCCGAAGGACCGCGCACCTGGTGCATGAC
CCGCAAGCCCGGTGCCTGACGCCCGCCCCACGACCCGCAGCGCCCGACCGAAAGGAGCGCACGACCCCAT
GCATCTCGAGGGCCCGGTACCTTTAAGACCAATGACTTACAAGGCAGCTGTAGATCTTAGCCACTTTTTA
AAAGAAAAGGGGGGACTGGAAGGGCTAGCTCACTCCCAACGAAGACAAGATCTGCTTTTTGCTTGTACTG
GGTCTCTCTGGTTAGACCAGATCTGAGCCTGGGAGCTCTCTGGCTAACTAGGGAACCCACTGCTTAAGCC
TCAATAAAGCTTGCCTTGAGTGCTTCAAGTAGTGTGTGCCCGTCTGTTGTGTGACTCTGGTAACTAGAGA
TCCCTCAGACCCTTTTAGTCAGTGTGGAAAATCTCTAGCAGTAGTAGTTCATGTCATCTTATTATTCAGT
ATTTATAACTTGCAAAGAAATGAATATCAGAGAGTGAGAGGAACTTGTTTATTGCAGCTTATAATGGTTA
CAAATAAAGCAATAGCATCACAAATTTCACAAATAAAGCATTTTTTTCACTGCATTCTAGTTGTGGTTTG
TCCAAACTCATCAATGTATCTTATCATGTCTGGCTCTAGCTATCCCGCCCCTAACTCCGCCCATCCCGCC
CCTAACTCCGCCCAGTTCCGCCCATTCTCCGCCCCATGGCTGACTAATTTTTTTTATTTATGCAGAGGCC
GAGGCCGCCTCGGCCTCTGAGCTATTCCAGAAGTAGTGAGGAGGCTTTTTTGGAGGCCTAGGGACGTACC
CAATTCGCCCTATAGTGAGTCGTATTACGCGCGCTCACTGGCCGTCGTTTTACAACGTCGTGACTGGGAA
AACCCTGGCGTTACCCAACTTAATCGCCTTGCAGCACATCCCCCTTTCGCCAGCTGGCGTAATAGCGAAG
AGGCCCGCACCGATCGCCCTTCCCAACAGTTGCGCAGCCTGAATGGCGAATGGG
[124 nt withheld, positions 8035-8158]
C
[91 nt withheld, positions 8160-8250]
A
[49 nt withheld, positions 8252-8300]
CCTTTGACGTTGGAGTCCACGTTCTTT
[37 nt withheld, positions 8328-8364]
ACCCTATCTCGGTCTATTCTTTTGATTTATAAGGGATTTTGCCGATTTCGGCCTATTGGTTAAAAAATGA
GCTGATTTAACAAAAATTTAACGCGAATTTTAACAAAATATTAACGCTTACAATTTAGGTGGCACTTTTC
GGGGAAATGTGCGCGGAACCCCTATTTGTTTATTTTTCTAAATACATTCAAATATGTATCCGCTCATGAG
ACAATAACCCTGATAAATGCTTCAATAATATTGAAAAAGGAAGAGTATGAGTATTCAACATTTCCGTGTC
GCCCTTATTCCCTTTTTTGCGGCATTTTGCCTTCCTGTTTTTGCTCACCCAGAAACGCTGGTGAAAGTAA
AAGATGCTGAAGATCAGTTGGGTGCACGAGTGGGTTACATCGAACTGGATCTCAACAGCGGTAAGATCCT
TGAGAGTTTTCGCCCCGAAGAACGTTTTCCAATGATGAGCACTTTTAAAGTTCTGCTATGTGGCGCGGTA
TTATCCCGTATTGACGCCGGGCAAGAGCAACTCGGTCGCCGCATACACTATTCTCAGAATGACTTGGTTG
AGTACTCACCAGTCACAGAAAAGCATCTTACGGATGGCATGACAGTAAGAGAATTATGCAGTGCTGCCAT
AACCATGAGTGATAACACTGCGGCCAACTTACTTCTGACAACGATCGGAGGACCGAAGGAGCTAACCGCT
TTTTTGCACAACATGGGGGATCATGTAACTCGCCTTGATCGTTGGGAACCGGAGCTGAATGAAGCCATAC
CAAACGACGAGCGTGACACCACGATGCCTGTAGCAATGGCAACAACGTTGCGCAAACTATTAACTGGCGA
ACTACTTACTCTAGCTTCCCGGCAACAATTAATAGACTGGATGGAGGCGGATAAAGTTGCAGGACCACTT
CTGCGCTCGGCCCTTCCGGCTGGCTGGTTTATTGCTGATAAATCTGGAGCCGGTGAGCGTGGGTCTCGCG
GTATCATTGCAGCACTGGGGCCAGATGGTAAGCCCTCCCGTATCGTAGTTATCTACACGACGGGGAGTCA
GGCAACTATGGATGAACGAAATAGACAGATCGCTGAGATAGGTGCCTCACTGATTAAGCATTGGTAACTG
TCAGACCAAGTTTACTCATATATACTTTAGATTGATTTAAAACTTCATTTTTAATTTAAAAGGATCTAGG
TGAAGATCCTTTTTGATAATCTCATGACCAAAATCCCTTAACGTGAGTTTTCGTTCCACTGAGCGTCAGA
CCCCGTAGAAAAGATCAAAGGATCTTC
